Addgene plasmid #62730: CRE recombinase
Purpose: Expresses Cre recombinase protein in bacterial cells
Depositing lab: Niels Geijsen. Depositing organization: Hubrecht Institute. Publication: Efficient Intracellular Delivery of Native Proteins. D'Astolfo DS, Pagliero RJ, Pras A, Karthaus WR, Clevers H, Prasad V, Lebbink RJ, Rehmann H, Geijsen N. Cell. 2015 Apr 23;161(3):674-690. doi: 10.1016/j.cell.2015.03.028. PubMed 25910214.
Backbone
  Vector backbone: pET-15
  Backbone size w/o insert (bp): 5646
  Total vector size (bp): 6786
  Vector type: Bacterial Expression, Cre/Lox
Growth in bacteria
  Bacterial resistance: Ampicillin, 100 μg/mL
  Growth temperature: 37°C
  Growth strain: DH5alpha
  Copy number: Low Copy
Gene/Insert
  Gene/Insert name: Cre recombinase
  Species: P1 Bacteriophage
  Insert size (bp): 1134
  Mutation: Codon optimazed for e.coli
  Promoter: T7
  Tag / fusion protein: His tag (N terminal on insert); NLS (N terminal on insert)
  Cloning method: Ligation Independent Cloning
  Sequencing primers: 5′ GATCGAGATCTCGATCCCGCG; 3′ TTTCAGCAAAAAACCCCTCAAGACC
Terms and licenses: Academic/Nonprofit Terms; Industry Terms: Not Available to Industry
How to cite: CRE recombinase was a gift from Niels Geijsen (Addgene plasmid # 62730 ; http://n2t.net/addgene:62730 ; RRID:Addgene_62730)
