[The description below was written by a language model from this plasmid's Addgene catalogue record and pLannotate feature annotations shown in this document.]
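Description:
CRE recombinase is a bacterial expression plasmid built on the pET-15 backbone, about 6.8 kb in total, for producing recombinant Cre protein in E. coli. It is propagated through a ColE1/pBR322-type origin accompanied by the rop gene and the bom mobility region, which is consistent with the low copy number listed in the record. Selection is with ampicillin through the β-lactamase gene and its own promoter. The scattered tetracycline-resistance fragments and the tet promoter in the feature table are non-functional remnants of the pBR322 ancestry of the pET series.

The payload is a Cre recombinase coding sequence from bacteriophage P1, codon-optimised for E. coli and inserted by ligation-independent cloning. According to the catalogue it carries an N-terminal His tag and an N-terminal nuclear localisation signal. The feature table does not annotate the NLS separately, but it shows a short 6xHis-type match just upstream of the cre reading frame, with unannotated sequence between the two. Transcription is driven by a T7 promoter followed immediately by a lac operator and the T7 gene 10 ribosome binding site, and it ends at the T7 terminator. The plasmid-borne lacI gene supplies repressor, so expression stays low until it is induced with IPTG in a host that provides T7 RNA polymerase. A short hit to a T7 gene 10-derived solubility tag downstream of cre is only a fragment and probably reflects vector sequence rather than a deliberate fusion.

The His tag allows affinity purification, and the NLS would direct the purified enzyme to the nucleus of eukaryotic cells. This fits the associated work on delivering native proteins into cells, where Cre-mediated recombination between loxP sites could indicate successful uptake.
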