Features (pLannotate 1.2.2; 20 found; start..end, strand, type, name):
    131..235     +  promoter       AmpR promoter: bla
    236..1096    +  CDS            AmpR: β-lactamase; bla; confers resistance to ampicillin, carbenicillin, and related antibiotics
   1267..1855    +  rep_origin     ori: high-copy-number ColE1/pMB1/pBR322/pUC origin of replication
   2041..2180    -  misc_feature   bom: basis of mobility region from pBR322
   2282..2473    -  CDS            rop: Rop protein, which maintains plasmids at low copy number; rop
   2490..2870    +  CDS            YPB1_ECOLX: Protein predicted: Swiss-Prot protein existence level 4. From Escherichia coli.
   3112..3736    -  CDS            TcR (fragment): tetracycline efflux protein; tet; confers resistance to tetracycline
   3751..3772    -  protein_bind   CAP binding site: CAP binding activates transcription in the presence of cAMP. E. coli catabolite activator protein
   3785..4867    -  CDS            lacI: lac repressor; lacI; The lac repressor binds to the lac operator to inhibit transcription in E. coli. This inhibition can be relieved by adding lactose or isopropyl-β-D-thiogalactopyranoside (IPTG).
   4868..4945    -  promoter       lacI promoter: lacI
   4953..5232    -  CDS            TcR (fragment): tetracycline efflux protein; tet; confers resistance to tetracycline
   5254..5272    +  promoter       T7 promoter: promoter for bacteriophage T7 RNA polymerase
   5273..5297    +  protein_bind   lac operator: The lac repressor binds to the lac operator to inhibit transcription in E. coli. This inhibition can be relieved by adding lactose or isopropyl-β-D-thiogalactopyranoside (IPTG). lac repressor encoded by lacI
   5312..5334    +  RBS            RBS: efficient ribosome binding site from bacteriophage T7 gene 10 (Olins and Rangwala, 1989)
   5352..5370    +  CDS            capTEV™ (fragment): composite tag for in vivo biotinylation, TEV protease cleavage, and 6xHis tagging
   5458..6483    +  CDS            cre: RECR_BPP1 - Experimental evidence at protein level: Swiss-Prot protein existence level 1. Catalyzes site-specific recombination between two 34-base- pair LOXP sites. Its role is to maintain the phage genome as a monomeric unit-copy plasmid in the lysogenic state. From Escherichia phage P1 (Bacteriophage P1).
   6494..6543    +  CDS            SET1 (fragment): solubility-enhancement tag derived from T7 phage gene 10B
   6551..6598    +  terminator     T7 terminator: transcription terminator for bacteriophage T7 RNA polymerase
   6621..6725    -  CDS            TcR (fragment): tetracycline efflux protein; tet; confers resistance to tetracycline
   6773..18      -  promoter       tet promoter (across the origin): E. coli promoter for tetracycline efflux protein gene
>Addgene plasmid #62730 | CRE recombinase | addgene full sequence | sequence record 352282 | Addgene NGS Result
TCGATGATAAGCTGTCAAACATGAGAATTCTTGAAGACGAAAGGGCCTCGTGATACGCCTATTTTTATAG
GTTAATGTCATGATAATAATGGTTTCTTAGACGTCAGGTGGCACTTTTCGGGGAAATGTGCGCGGAACCC
CTATTTGTTTATTTTTCTAAATACATTCAAATATGTATCCGCTCATGAGACAATAACCCTGATAAATGCT
TCAATAATATTGAAAAAGGAAGAGTATGAGTATTCAACATTTCCGTGTCGCCCTTATTCCCTTTTTTGCG
GCATTTTGCCTTCCTGTTTTTGCTCACCCAGAAACGCTGGTGAAAGTAAAAGATGCTGAAGATCAGTTGG
GTGCACGAGTGGGTTACATCGAACTGGATCTCAACAGCGGTAAGATCCTTGAGAGTTTTCGCCCCGAAGA
ACGTTTTCCAATGATGAGCACTTTTAAAGTTCTGCTATGTGGCGCGGTATTATCCCGTGTTGACGCCGGG
CAAGAGCAACTCGGTCGCCGCATACACTATTCTCAGAATGACTTGGTTGAGTACTCACCAGTCACAGAAA
AGCATCTTACGGATGGCATGACAGTAAGAGAATTATGCAGTGCTGCCATAACCATGAGTGATAACACTGC
GGCCAACTTACTTCTGACAACGATCGGAGGACCGAAGGAGCTAACCGCTTTTTTGCACAACATGGGGGAT
CATGTAACTCGCCTTGATCGTTGGGAACCGGAGCTGAATGAAGCCATACCAAACGACGAGCGTGACACCA
CGATGCCTGCAGCAATGGCAACAACGTTGCGCAAACTATTAACTGGCGAACTACTTACTCTAGCTTCCCG
GCAACAATTAATAGACTGGATGGAGGCGGATAAAGTTGCAGGACCACTTCTGCGCTCGGCCCTTCCGGCT
GGCTGGTTTATTGCTGATAAATCTGGAGCCGGTGAGCGTGGGTCTCGCGGTATCATTGCAGCACTGGGGC
CAGATGGTAAGCCCTCCCGTATCGTAGTTATCTACACGACGGGGAGTCAGGCAACTATGGATGAACGAAA
TAGACAGATCGCTGAGATAGGTGCCTCACTGATTAAGCATTGGTAACTGTCAGACCAAGTTTACTCATAT
ATACTTTAGATTGATTTAAAACTTCATTTTTAATTTAAAAGGATCTAGGTGAAGATCCTTTTTGATAATC
TCATGACCAAAATCCCTTAACGTGAGTTTTCGTTCCACTGAGCGTCAGACCCCGTAGAAAAGATCAAAGG
ATCTTCTTGAGATCCTTTTTTTCTGCGCGTAATCTGCTGCTTGCAAACAAAAAAACCACCGCTACCAGCG
GTGGTTTGTTTGCCGGATCAAGAGCTACCAACTCTTTTTCCGAAGGTAACTGGCTTCAGCAGAGCGCAGA
TACCAAATACTGTCCTTCTAGTGTAGCCGTAGTTAGGCCACCACTTCAAGAACTCTGTAGCACCGCCTAC
ATACCTCGCTCTGCTAATCCTGTTACCAGTGGCTGCTGCCAGTGGCGATAAGTCGTGTCTTACCGGGTTG
GACTCAAGACGATAGTTACCGGATAAGGCGCAGCGGTCGGGCTGAACGGGGGGTTCGTGCACACAGCCCA
GCTTGGAGCGAACGACCTACACCGAACTGAGATACCTACAGCGTGAGCTATGAGAAAGCGCCACGCTTCC
CGAAGGGAGAAAGGCGGACAGGTATCCGGTAAGCGGCAGGGTCGGAACAGGAGAGCGCACGAGGGAGCTT
CCAGGGGGAAACGCCTGGTATCTTTATAGTCCTGTCGGGTTTCGCCACCTCTGACTTGAGCGTCGATTTT
TGTGATGCTCGTCAGGGGGGCGGAGCCTATGGAAAAACGCCAGCAACGCGGCCTTTTTACGGTTCCTGGC
CTTTTGCTGGCCTTTTGCTCACATGTTCTTTCCTGCGTTATCCCCTGATTCTGTGGATAACCGTATTACC
GCCTTTGAGTGAGCTGATACCGCTCGCCGCAGCCGAACGACCGAGCGCAGCGAGTCAGTGAGCGAGGAAG
CGGAAGAGCGCCTGATGCGGTATTTTCTCCTTACGCATCTGTGCGGTATTTCACACCGCAATGGTGCACT
CTCAGTACAATCTGCTCTGATGCCGCATAGTTAAGCCAGTATACACTCCGCTATCGCTACGTGACTGGGT
CATGGCTGCGCCCCGACACCCGCCAACACCCGCTGACGCGCCCTGACGGGCTTGTCTGCTCCCGGCATCC
GCTTACAGACAAGCTGTGACCGTCTCCGGGAGCTGCATGTGTCAGAGGTTTTCACCGTCATCACCGAAAC
GCGCGAGGCAGCTGCGGTAAAGCTCATCAGCGTGGTCGTGAAGCGATTCACAGATGTCTGCCTGTTCATC
CGCGTCCAGCTCGTTGAGTTTCTCCAGAAGCGTTAATGTCTGGCTTCTGATAAAGCGGGCCATGTTAAGG
GCGGTTTTTTCCTGTTTGGTCACTGATGCCTCCGTGTAAGGGGGATTTCTGTTCATGGGGGTAATGATAC
CGATGAAACGAGAGAGGATGCTCACGATACGGGTTACTGATGATGAACATGCCCGGTTACTGGAACGTTG
TGAGGGTAAACAACTGGCGGTATGGATGCGGCGGGACCAGAGAAAAATCACTCAGGGTCAATGCCAGCGC
TTCGTTAATACAGATGTAGGTGTTCCACAGGGTAGCCAGCAGCATCCTGCGATGCAGATCCGGAACATAA
TGGTGCAGGGCGCTGACTTCCGCGTTTCCAGACTTTACGAAACACGGAAACCGAAGACCATTCATGTTGT
TGCTCAGGTCGCAGACGTTTTGCAGCAGCAGTCGCTTCACGTTCGCTCGCGTATCGGTGATTCATTCTGC
TAACCAGTAAGGCAACCCCGCCAGCCTAGCCGGGTCCTCAACGACAGGAGCACGATCATGCGCACCCGTG
GCCAGGACCCAACGCTGCCCGAGATGCGCCGCGTGCGGCTGCTGGAGATGGCGGACGCGATGGATATGTT
CTGCCAAGGGTTGGTTTGCGCATTCACAGTTCTCCGCAAGAATTGATTGGCTCCAATTCTTGGAGTGGTG
AATCCGTTAGCGAGGTGCCGCCGGCTTCCATTCAGGTCGAGGTGGCCCGGCTCCATGCACCGCGACGCAA
CGCGGGGAGGCAGACAAGGTATAGGGCGGCGCCTACAATCCATGCCAACCCGTTCCATGTGCTCGCCGAG
GCGGCATAAATCGCCGTGACGATCAGCGGTCCAATGATCGAAGTTAGGCTGGTAAGAGCCGCGAGCGATC
CTTGAAGCTGTCCCTGATGGTCGTCATCTACCTGCCTGGACAGCATGGCCTGCAACGCGGGCATCCCGAT
GCCGCCGGAAGCGAGAAGAATCATAATGGGGAAGGCCATCCAGCCTCGCGTCGCGAACGCCAGCAAGACG
TAGCCCAGCGCGTCGGCCGCCATGCCGGCGATAATGGCCTGCTTCTCGCCGAAACGTTTGGTGGCGGGAC
CAGTGACGAAGGCTTGAGCGAGGGCGTGCAAGATTCCGAATACCGCAAGCGACAGGCCGATCATCGTCGC
GCTCCAGCGAAAGCGGTCCTCGCCGAAAATGACCCAGAGCGCTGCCGGCACCTGTCCTACGAGTTGCATG
ATAAAGAAGACAGTCATAAGTGCGGCGACGATAGTCATGCCCCGCGCCCACCGGAAGGAGCTGACTGGGT
TGAAGGCTCTCAAGGGCATCGGTCGAGATCCCGGTGCCTAATGAGTGAGCTAACTTACATTAATTGCGTT
GCGCTCACTGCCCGCTTTCCAGTCGGGAAACCTGTCGTGCCAGCTGCATTAATGAATCGGCCAACGCGCG
GGGAGAGGCGGTTTGCGTATTGGGCGCCAGGGTGGTTTTTCTTTTCACCAGTGAGACGGGCAACAGCTGA
TTGCCCTTCACCGCCTGGCCCTGAGAGAGTTGCAGCAAGCGGTCCACGCTGGTTTGCCCCAGCAGGCGAA
AATCCTGTTTGATGGTGGTTAACGGCGGGATATAACATGAGCTGTCTTCGGTATCGTCGTATCCCACTAC
CGAGATATCCGCACCAACGCGCAGCCCGGACTCGGTAATGGCGCGCATTGCGCCCAGCGCCATCTGATCG
TTGGCAACCAGCATCGCAGTGGGAACGATGCCCTCATTCAGCATTTGCATGGTTTGTTGAAAACCGGACA
TGGCACTCCAGTCGCCTTCCCGTTCCGCTATCGGCTGAATTTGATTGCGAGTGAGATATTTATGCCAGCC
AGCCAGACGCAGACGCGCCGAGACAGAACTTAATGGGCCCGCTAACAGCGCGATTTGCTGGTGACCCAAT
GCGACCAGATGCTCCACGCCCAGTCGCGTACCGTCTTCATGGGAGAAAATAATACTGTTGATGGGTGTCT
GGTCAGAGACATCAAGAAATAACGCCGGAACATTAGTGCAGGCAGCTTCCACAGCAATGGCATCCTGGTC
ATCCAGCGGATAGTTAATGATCAGCCCACTGACGCGTTGCGCGAGAAGATTGTGCACCGCCGCTTTACAG
GCTTCGACGCCGCTTCGTTCTACCATCGACACCACCACGCTGGCACCCAGTTGATCGGCGCGAGATTTAA
TCGCCGCGACAATTTGCGACGGCGCGTGCAGGGCCAGACTGGAGGTGGCAACGCCAATCAGCAACGACTG
TTTGCCCGCCAGTTGTTGTGCCACGCGGTTGGGAATGTAATTCAGCTCCGCCATCGCCGCTTCCACTTTT
TCCCGCGTTTTCGCAGAAACGTGGCTGGCCTGGTTCACCACGCGGGAAACGGTCTGATAAGAGACACCGG
CATACTCTGCGACATCGTATAACGTTACTGGTTTCACATTCACCACCCTGAATTGACTCTCTTCCGGGCG
CTATCATGCCATACCGCGAAAGGTTTTGCGCCATTCGATGGTGTCCGGGATCTCGACGCTCTCCCTTATG
CGACTCCTGCATTAGGAAGCAGCCCAGTAGTAGGTTGAGGCCGTTGAGCACCGCCGCCGCAAGGAATGGT
GCATGCAAGGAGATGGCGCCCAACAGTCCCCCGGCCACGGGGCCTGCCACCATACCCACGCCGAAACAAG
CGCTCATGAGCCCGAAGTGGCGAGCCCGATCTTCCCCATCGGTGATGTCGGCGATATAGGCGCCAGCAAC
CGCACCTGTGGCGCCGGTGATGCCGGCCACGATGCGTCCGGCGTAGAGGATCGAGATCTCGATCCCGCGA
AATTAATACGACTCACTATAGGGGAATTGTGAGCGGATAACAATTCCCCTCTAGAAATAATTTTGTTTAA
CTTTAAGAAGGAGATATACCATGGGCTCATCGCATCATCATCATCATCATTCATCGGGTCTGGTTCCGCG
CGGTTCACACGGTGGTGGTTCGGCGGCCGCTATGGGCACCCGCCTGCCGAAAAAAAAACGCAAAGTGTCC
AACCTGCTGACGGTGCACCAGAATCTGCCGGCACTGCCGGTCGATGCAACCAGTGACGAAGTGCGCAAAA
ATCTGATGGATATGTTTCGTGACCGCCAAGCCTTCAGCGAACATACGTGGAAAATGCTGCTGTCGGTTTG
CCGTAGCTGGGCGGCCTGGTGTAAACTGAACAATCGCAAATGGTTTCCGGCAGAACCGGAAGATGTGCGT
GACTATCTGCTGTACCTGCAGGCACGTGGTCTGGCAGTTAAAACCATCCAGCAACATCTGGGCCAACTGA
ACATGCTGCACCGTCGCTCTGGTCTGCCGCGTCCGAGTGATTCCAATGCCGTCAGTCTGGTGATGCGTCG
CATTCGTAAAGAAAACGTGGATGCAGGCGAACGCGCTAAACAGGCACTGGCTTTTGAACGTACCGATTTC
GACCAAGTTCGCTCTCTGATGGAAAACAGTGATCGTTGCCAGGACATCCGCAATCTGGCATTCCTGGGTA
TTGCTTATAACACCCTGCTGCGCATTGCAGAAATCGCTCGTATTCGCGTGAAAGATATCAGCCGTACGGA
CGGCGGTCGCATGCTGATTCACATCGGCCGTACCAAAACGCTGGTTTCCACCGCGGGCGTCGAAAAAGCC
CTGTCACTGGGTGTCACGAAACTGGTGGAACGCTGGATTTCAGTTTCGGGCGTCGCAGATGACCCGAACA
ATTACCTGTTTTGTCGTGTGCGCAAAAATGGTGTTGCAGCTCCGAGCGCTACCTCTCAGCTGAGTACGCG
TGCGCTGGAAGGCATCTTCGAAGCCACCCATCGCCTGATTTATGGCGCGAAAGATGACAGCGGTCAGCGT
TACCTGGCATGGTCCGGTCACTCAGCTCGTGTTGGTGCAGCACGTGATATGGCACGTGCAGGTGTCTCTA
TCCCGGAAATTATGCAGGCCGGCGGTTGGACGAACGTGAATATTGTTATGAACTATATTCGTAACCTGGA
CTCTGAAACGGGTGCGATGGTGCGTCTGCTGGAAGATGGCGACTGAGGATCCGGCTGCTAACAAAGCCCG
AAAGGAAGCTGAGTTGGCTGCTGCCACCGCTGAGCAATAACTAGCATAACCCCTTGGGGCCTCTAAACGG
GTCTTGAGGGGTTTTTTGCTGAAAGGAGGAACTATATCCGGATATCCCGCAAGAGGCCCGGCAGTACCGG
CATAACCAAGCCTATGCCTACAGCATCCAGGGTGACGGTGCCGAGGATGACGATGAGCGCATTGTTAGAT
TTCATACACGGTGCCTGACTGCGTTAGCAATTTAACTGTGATAAACTACCGCATTAAAGCTTA
