>Addgene plasmid #62730 | CRE recombinase | addgene partial sequence | sequence record 106306 | pBRforEco 5'-AATAGGCGTATCACGAGGC-3'
TTCTCATGTTTGACAGCTTATCATCGATAAGCTTTAATGCGGTAGTTTATCACAGTTAAATTGCTAACGC
AGTCAGGCACCGTGTATGAAATCTAACAATGCGCTCATCGTCATCCTCGGCACCGTCACCCTGGATGCTG
TAGGCATAGGCTTGGTTATGCCGGTACTGCCGGGCCTCTTGCGGGATATCCGGATATAGTTCCTCCTTTC
AGCAAAAAACCCCTCAAGACCCGTTTAGAGGCCCCAAGGGGTTATGCTAGTTATTGCTCAGCGGTGGCAG
CAGCCAACTCAGCTTCCTTTCGGGCTTTGTTAGCAGCCGGATCCTCAGTCGCCATCTTCCAGCAGACGCA
CCATCGCACCCGTTTCAGAGTCCAGGTTACGAATATAGTTCATAACAATATTCACGTTCGTCCAACCGCC
GGCCTGCATAATTTCCGGGATAGAGACACCTGCACGTGCCATATCACGTGCTGCACCAACACGAGCTGAG
TGACCGGACCATGCCAGGTAACGCTGACCGCTGTCATCTTTCGCGCCATAAATCAGGCGATGGGTGGCTT
CGAAGATGCCTTCCAGCGCACGCGTACTCAGCTGAGAGGTAGCGCTCGGAGCTGCAACACCATTTTTGCG
CACACGACAAAACAGGTAATTGTTCGGGTCATCTGCGACGCCCGAAACTGAAATCCAGCGTTCCACCAGT
TTCGTGACACCCAGTGACAGGGCTTTTTCGACGCCCGCGGTGGAAACCAGCGTTTTGGTACGGCCGATGT
GAATCAGCATGCGACCGCCGTCCGTACGGCTGATATCTTTCACGCGAATACGAGCGATTTCTGCAATGCG
CAGCAGGGTGTTATAAGCAATACCCAGGAATGCCAGATTGCGGATGTCCTGGCAACGATCACTGTTTTCC
ATCAGAGAGCGAACTTGGTCGAAATCGGTACGTTCAAAAGCCAGTGCCTGTTTAGCGCGTTCGCCTGCAT
CCACGTTTTCTTTACGAATGCGACGCATCACCAGACTGACGGCATTGGAATCACTCGGA
