>Addgene plasmid #62730 | CRE recombinase | addgene partial sequence | sequence record 106307 | LacI-R 5'-GGCATACTCTGCGACATCGT-3'
CATTCACCACCCTGAATTGACTCTCTTCCGGGCGCTATCATGCCATACCGCGAAAGGTTTTGCGCCATTC
GATGGTGTCCGGGATCTCGACGCTCTCCCTTATGCGACTCCTGCATTAGGAAGCAGCCCAGTAGTAGGTT
GAGGCCGTTGAGCACCGCCGCCGCAAGGAATGGTGCATGCAAGGAGATGGCGCCCAACAGTCCCCCGGCC
ACGGGGCCTGCCACCATACCCACGCCGAAACAAGCGCTCATGAGCCCGAAGTGGCGAGCCCGATCTTCCC
CATCGGTGATGTCGGCGATATAGGCGCCAGCAACCGCACCTGTGGCGCCGGTGATGCCGGCCACGATGCG
TCCGGCGTAGAGGATCGAGATCTCGATCCCGCGAAATTAATACGACTCACTATAGGGGAATTGTGAGCGG
ATAACAATTCCCCTCTAGAAATAATTTTGTTTAACTTTAAGAAGGAGATATACCATGGGCTCATCGCATC
ATCATCATCATCATTCATCGGGTCTGGTTCCGCGCGGTTCACACGGTGGTGGTTCGGCGGCCGCTATGGG
CACCCGCCTGCCGAAAAAAAAACGCAAAGTGTCCAACCTGCTGACGGTGCACCAGAATCTGCCGGCACTG
CCGGTCGATGCAACCAGTGACGAAGTGCGCAAAAATCTGATGGATATGTTTCGTGACCGCCAAGCCTTCA
GCGAACATACGTGGAAAATGCTGCTGTCGGTTTGCCGTAGCTGGGCGGCCTGGTGTAAACTGAACAATCG
CAAATGGTTTCCGGCAGAACCGGAAGATGTGCGTGACTATCTGCTGTACCTGCAGGCACGTGGTCTGGCA
GTTAAAACCATCCAGCAACATCTGGGCCAACTGAACATGCTGCACCGTCGCTCTGGTCTGCCGCGTCCGA
GTGATTCCAATGCCGTCAGTCTGGTGATGCGTCGCATTCGTAAAGAA
